>Addgene plasmid #84488 | pRK5 CASTOR1-Flag Cterm | depositor partial sequence | sequence record 161471 | Insert
ATGGAGCTGCACATCCTAGAACACCGGGTGCGGGTGCTGAGCGTCGCCCGTCCCGGTCTCTGGCTCTACA
CCCACCCGCTCATCAAGCTGCTCTTCCTGCCCCGCCGCAGCCGGTGCAAGTTCTTCAGCCTGACGGAGAC
CCCTGAGGATTACACGCTTATGGTGGACGAGGAGGGCTTTAAAGAGCTGCCCCCATCTGAGTTCCTGCAA
GTAGCTGAGGCCACATGGCTGGTGCTGAACGTGTCGTCTCACAGCGGTGCGGCAGTGCAGGCTGCTGGGG
TCACCAAGATCGCCCGTTCGGTCATCGCGCCACTGGCCGAGCACCACGTGTCTGTGCTGATGCTGTCCAC
TTACCAGACGGACTTCATCCTGGTGCGGGAGCAGGACCTGTCCGTGGTGATCCACACGCTGGCCCAGGAG
TTCGACATTTACCGCGAGGTGGGCGGAGAGCCTGTGCCTGTGACGAGGGATGATTCCAGCAATGGCTTTC
CCCGCACTCAGCATGGGCCCAGCCCCACGGTGCATCCCATCCAGAGCCCACAGAACCGCTTCTGTGTCCT
CACACTGGACCCTGAGACGCTTCCAGCCATCGCCACCACCCTCATAGATGTCCTCTTCTACTCGCACAGC
ACCCCCAAGGAGGCAGCCTCTAGCAGTCCTGAACCCAGCTCCATCACGTTCTTTGCCTTCTCCCTCATCG
AGGGTTATATCTCCATTGTCATGGATGCTGAAACACAGAAAAAGTTCCCCAGTGACCTCCTGCTGACCAG
CTCCTCGGGGGAGCTGTGGAGGATGGTGCGCATCGGTGGACAGCCCCTGGGCTTTGATGAATGTGGCATC
GTGGCACAGATTGCAGGTCCCCTGGCTGCCGCTGACATCTCTGCCTACTACATCAGCACCTTCAACTTCG
ACCACGCCCTGGTGCCCGAGGACGGTATCGGCAGCGTCATCGAGGTCCTCCAGCGGCGGCAGGAAGGCCT
GGCTTCCTGA
