>Addgene plasmid #84488 | pRK5 CASTOR1-Flag Cterm | addgene partial sequence | sequence record 163518 | LNCX 5'-AGCTCGTTTAGTGAACCGTCAGATC-3'
GCTGTTTTGACCTCCATAGAAGACACCGGGACCGATCCAGCCTCCGCGGCCGGGAACGGTGCATTGGAAC
GCGGATTCCCCGTGCCAAGAGTGACGTAAGTACCGCCTATAGAGTCTATAGGCCCACCCCCTTGGCTTCG
TTAGAACGCGGCTACAATTAATACATAACCTTATGTATCATACACATACGATTTAGGTGACACTATAGAA
TAACATCCACTTTGCCTTTCTCTCCACAGGTGTCCACTCCCAGGTCCAACTGCACCTCGGTTCTATCGAT
TGAATTCGTCGACGCCACCATGGAGCTGCACATCCTAGAACACCGGGTGCGGGTGCTGAGCGTCGCCCGT
CCCGGTCTCTGGCTCTACACCCACCCGCTCATCAAGCTGCTCTTCCTGCCCCGCCGCAGCCGGTGCAAGT
TCTTCAGCCTGACGGAGACCCCTGAGGATTACACGCTTATGGTGGACGAGGAGGGCTTTAAAGAGCTGCC
CCCATCTGAGTTCCTGCAAGTAGCTGAGGCCACATGGCTGGTGCTGAACGTGTCGTCTCACAGCGGTGCG
GCAGTGCAGGCTGCTGGGGTCACCAAGATCGCCCGTTCGGTCATCGCGCCACTGGCCGAGCACCACGTGT
CTGTGCTGATGCTGTCCACTTACCAGACGGACTTCATCCTGGTGCGGGAGCAGGACCTGTCCGTGGTGAT
CCACACGCTGGCCCAGGAGTTCGACATTTACCGCGAGGTGGGCGGAGAGCCTGTGCCTGTGACGAGGGAT
GATTCCAGCAATGGCTTTCCCCGCACTCAGCATGGGCCCAGCCCCACGGTGCATCCCATCCAGAGCCCAC
AGAACCGCTTCTGTGTCCTCACACTGGACCCTGAGACGCTTCCAGCCATCGCCACCACCCTCATAGATGT
CCTCTTCTACTCGCACAGCACCCCCAAGGAGGCAGCCTCTAGCAGTCCTGAACCCAGCTCCATCACGTTC
TTTGCCTTCTCTCTCATCGAGGGTTATATCTCCATTGTCATGGATGCTGAAACACAGAAAAAGT
