>Addgene plasmid #84488 | pRK5 CASTOR1-Flag Cterm | addgene partial sequence | sequence record 163521 | SV40pA-R 5'-GAAATTTGTGATGCTATTGC-3'
TGCAATAAACAAGTTGGGCCATGGCGGCCAAGCTGGGGATCCTTATCACTTGTCATCGTCATCCTTGTAG
TCACCTCCACCTCCTGCGGCCGCGGAAGCCAGGCCTTCCTGCCGCCGCTGGAGGACCTCGATGACGCTGC
CGATACCGTCCTCGGGCACCAGGGCGTGGTCGAAGTTGAAGGTGCTGATGTAGTAGGCAGAGATGTCAGC
GGCAGCCAGGGGACCTGCAATCTGTGCCACGATGCCACATTCATCAAAGCCCAGGGGCTGTCCACCGATG
CGCACCATCCTCCACAGCTCCCCCGAGGAGCTGGTCAGCAGGAGGTCACTGGGGAACTTTTTCTGTGTTT
CAGCATCCATGACAATGGAGATATAACCCTCGATGAGAGAGAAGGCAAAGAACGTGATGGAGCTGGGTTC
AGGACTGCTAGAGGCTGCCTCCTTGGGGGTGCTGTGCGAGTAGAAGAGGACATCTATGAGGGTGGTGGCG
ATGGCTGGAAGCGTCTCAGGGTCCAGTGTGAGGACACAGAAGCGGTTCTGTGGGCTCTGGATGGGATGCA
CCGTGGGGCTGGGCCCATGCTGAGTGCGGGGAAAGCCATTGCTGGAATCATCCCTCGTCACAGGCACAGG
CTCTCCGCCCACCTCGCGGTAAATGTCGAACTCCTGGGCCAGCGTGTGGATCACCACGGACAGGTCCTGC
TCCCGCACCAGGATGAAGTCCGTCTGGTAAGTGGACAGCATCAGCACAGACACGTGGTGCTCGGCCAGTG
GCGCGATGACCGAACGGGCGATCTTGGTGACCCCAGCAGCCTGCACTGCCGCACCGCTGTGAGACGACAC
GTTCAGCACCAGCCATGTGGCCTCAGCTACTTGCAGGAACTCAGATGGGGGCAGCTCTTTAAAGCCCTCC
TCGTCCACCATAAGCGTGTAATCCTCAGGGGTCTCCGTCAGGCTGAAGAACTTGCACCGGCTGCGGCGGG
GCAGGAAGAGCAGCTTGATGAGCGGGTGGG
