[The description below was written by a language model from this plasmid's Addgene catalogue record.]
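Description:
pRK5 CASTOR1-Flag Cterm is a mammalian expression plasmid built on the pRK5 backbone for overexpressing human CASTOR1 (Entrez gene symbol GATSL3) carrying a FLAG epitope at its C terminus. It is propagated in E. coli under ampicillin selection. The record gives no feature table and lists the copy number as unknown, so the origin of replication, the polyadenylation signal and any other backbone elements are not documented here. No mammalian selection marker is recorded, which suggests use by transient transfection, although the record does not say so explicitly.

The CASTOR1 coding sequence was inserted by restriction cloning between SalI (5′) and NotI (3′) sites. Whether these sites survive in the final construct is not recorded. Transcription is driven by the CMV promoter, a strong constitutive viral promoter that gives high expression in many cultured mammalian cell lines. The short FLAG tag allows the protein to be detected by immunoblotting or immunofluorescence and recovered by immunoprecipitation with anti-FLAG antibodies. Placing it at the C terminus leaves the N terminus of CASTOR1 unmodified.

The stated purpose is simply overexpression of FLAG-tagged CASTOR1. The associated publication identifies the CASTOR proteins as arginine sensors for the mTORC1 pathway, so the plasmid fits studies of amino acid sensing upstream of mTORC1, such as examining the effects of CASTOR1 overexpression on pathway signalling or co-immunoprecipitating its binding partners. The specific experiments in which it was used are not described in the record.
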