Addgene plasmid #84488: pRK5 CASTOR1-Flag Cterm
Purpose: overexpression of CASTOR1 with Flag tag
Depositing lab: David Sabatini. Depositing organization: Whitehead Institute for Biomedical Research. Publication: The CASTOR Proteins Are Arginine Sensors for the mTORC1 Pathway. Chantranupong L, Scaria SM, Saxton RA, Gygi MP, Shen K, Wyant GA, Wang T, Harper JW, Gygi SP, Sabatini DM. Cell. 2016 Mar 24;165(1):153-64. doi: 10.1016/j.cell.2016.02.035. Epub 2016 Mar 10. PubMed 26972053.
Backbone
  Vector backbone: pRK5
  Vector type: Mammalian Expression
Growth in bacteria
  Bacterial resistance: Ampicillin, 100 μg/mL
  Growth temperature: 37°C
  Growth strain: DH5alpha
  Copy number: Unknown
Gene/Insert
  Gene/Insert name: CASTOR1
  Species: H. sapiens (human)
  Entrez Gene: GATSL3 (a.k.a. CASTOR1)
  Promoter: CMV
  Tag / fusion protein: FLAG (C terminal on insert)
  Cloning method: Restriction Enzyme; 5′ cloning site SalI (unknown if destroyed); 3′ cloning site NotI (unknown if destroyed)
  Sequencing primers: 5′ ATT TAG GTG ACA CTA TAG; 3′ TGT AAC CAT TAT AAG CTG
Terms and licenses: Academic/Nonprofit Terms; Industry Terms: Not Available to Industry
How to cite: pRK5 CASTOR1-Flag Cterm was a gift from David Sabatini (Addgene plasmid # 84488 ; http://n2t.net/addgene:84488 ; RRID:Addgene_84488)
